Addgene plasmid #203165: pKG-GW2-NgBR
Purpose: Yeast expression vector for hNUS1
Depositing lab: William Sessa. Depositing organization: Yale University. Publication: Mutation of Nogo-B receptor, a subunit of cis-prenyltransferase, causes a congenital disorder of glycosylation. Park EJ, Grabinska KA, Guan Z, Stranecky V, Hartmannova H, Hodanova K, Baresova V, Sovova J, Jozsef L, Ondruskova N, Hansikova H, Honzik T, Zeman J, Hulkova H, Wen R, Kmoch S, Sessa WC. Cell Metab. 2014 Sep 2;20(3):448-57. doi: 10.1016/j.cmet.2014.06.016. Epub 2014 Jul 24. PubMed 25066056.
Backbone
  Vector backbone: pKG-GW2
  Vector type: Yeast Expression
  Selectable markers: MET15
Growth in bacteria
  Bacterial resistance: Ampicillin, 100 μg/mL
  Growth temperature: 37°C
  Growth strain: DH5alpha
  Copy number: High Copy
Gene/Insert
  Gene/Insert name: NUS1 (alt name: NgBR)
  Species: H. sapiens (human)
  Entrez Gene: NUS1 (a.k.a. C6orf68, CDG1AA, MGC:7199, MRD55, NgBR, TANGO14)
  Promoter: TDH3
  Cloning method: Gateway Cloning
  Sequencing primers: 5′ CTACTTTTATAGTTAGTC; 3′ ATAAATTGAAACTAAGTC
Terms and licenses: Academic/Nonprofit Terms; Industry Terms: Not Available to Industry
How to cite: pKG-GW2-NgBR was a gift from William Sessa (Addgene plasmid # 203165 ; http://n2t.net/addgene:203165 ; RRID:Addgene_203165)
