[The description below was written by a language model from this plasmid's Addgene catalogue record and pLannotate feature annotations shown in this document.]
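Description:
pKG-GW2-NgBR is an episomal yeast expression plasmid of about 8.3 kb that carries the human NUS1 gene, also known as the Nogo-B receptor (NgBR), in the Gateway-compatible pKG-GW2 backbone. It is a shuttle vector. A high-copy ColE1/pUC-type origin and an ampicillin resistance gene (β-lactamase with its own promoter) support propagation in E. coli, and a 2μ origin gives multicopy maintenance in Saccharomyces cerevisiae. Yeast selection relies on MET15 (also called MET17 or MET25), which is present as a full coding sequence behind its native promoter and complements methionine auxotrophy in met15 mutant strains. The annotation also picks up short fragments of LEU2 with its promoter, NFS1, a tRNA, lacI, rop, bom and lacZα. These appear to be remnants of backbone construction or flanking genomic sequence, not functional elements.

The NUS1 coding sequence lies between attB1 and attB2 sites, consistent with insertion by Gateway recombination. It sits immediately downstream of the strong constitutive TDH3 (GAP, glyceraldehyde-3-phosphate dehydrogenase) promoter. The feature table annotates no epitope tag, reporter or transcription terminator, so the source of the 3′ end-processing signals is not stated.

NUS1 partners with DHDDS to form the dehydrodolichyl diphosphate synthase (cis-prenyltransferase) complex. This complex produces the dolichol precursor that serves as a sugar carrier in protein glycosylation. The plasmid's stated purpose is expression of human NUS1 in yeast. It comes from work linking an NgBR mutation to a congenital disorder of glycosylation, which suggests functional studies of the human cis-prenyltransferase subunit in yeast, although the record does not detail specific experiments.
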