Features (pLannotate 1.2.2; 19 found; start..end, strand, type, name):
     54..697     +  promoter       GAP promoter: S. cerevisiae TDH3; promoter for glyceraldehyde-3-phosphate dehydrogenase
    723..747     +  protein_bind   attB1: mutant version of attB; recombination site for the Gateway® BP reaction BP Clonase™
    768..1646    +  CDS            NUS1: NGBR_HUMAN - Also known as C6orf68, NGBR. Experimental evidence at protein level: Swiss-Prot protein existence level 1. With DHDDS, forms the dehydrodolichyl diphosphate synthase (DDS) complex, an essential component of the dolichol monophosphate (Dol-P) biosynthetic machinery. Both subunits contribute to enzymatic activity, i.e. condensation of multiple copies of isopentenyl pyrophosphate (IPP) to farnesyl pyrophosphate (FPP) to produce dehydrodolichyl diphosphate (Dedol-PP), a precursor of dolichol phosphate which is utilized as a sugar carrier in protein glycosylation in the endoplasmic ret
   1671..1695    -  protein_bind   attB2: mutant version of attB; recombination site for the Gateway® BP reaction BP Clonase™
   1836..1888    -  CDS            lacI (fragment): lac repressor; lacI; The lac repressor binds to the lac operator to inhibit transcription in E. coli. This inhibition can be relieved by adding lactose or isopropyl-β-D-thiogalactopyranoside (IPTG).
   2071..2659    -  rep_origin     ori: high-copy-number ColE1/pMB1/pBR322/pUC origin of replication
   2830..3690    -  CDS            AmpR: β-lactamase; bla; confers resistance to ampicillin, carbenicillin, and related antibiotics
   3691..3795    -  promoter       AmpR promoter: bla
   3890..3925    +  CDS            rop (fragment): Rop protein, which maintains plasmids at low copy number; rop
   4027..4076    +  misc_feature   bom (fragment): basis of mobility region from pBR322
   4077..5059    +  rep_origin     2μ ori: yeast 2μ plasmid origin of replication
   5060..5465    +  promoter       LEU2 promoter: S. cerevisiae LEU2
   5466..5506    +  CDS            LEU2 (fragment): 3-isopropylmalate dehydrogenase, required for leucine biosynthesis; S. cerevisiae LEU2; yeast auxotrophic marker
   5653..5753    +  ncRNA          tRNA: Accession: RF00005 - tRNA
   5755..6104    +  promoter       MET17 promoter: S. cerevisiae MET17; expression is repressed by methionine; MET15; MET25
   6105..7439    +  CDS            MET17: O-acetylserine and O-acetylhomoserine sulfhydrylase, required for sulfur amino acid synthesis; S. cerevisiae MET17 MET15; MET25
   8025..8135    -  CDS            NFS1 (fragment): NFS1_YEAST - Also known as SPL1 From Saccharomyces cerevisiae (strain ATCC 204508 / S288c) (Baker's yeast).
   8143..8194    +  misc_feature   bom (fragment): basis of mobility region from pBR322
   8200..8267    -  CDS            lacZα (fragment): LacZα fragment of β-galactosidase; lacZ fragment
>Addgene plasmid #203165 | pKG-GW2-NgBR | addgene full sequence | sequence record 400037 | Addgene NGS Result
GGATCCGGTAGAATCATTTTGAATAAAAAACACGCTTTTTCAGTTCGAGTTTATCATTATCAATACTGCC
ATTTCAAAGAATACGTAAATAATTAATAGTAGTGATTTTCCTAACTTTATTTAGTCAAAAAATTAGCCTT
TTAATTCTGCTGTAACCCGTACATGCCCAAAATAGGGGGCGGGTTACACAGAATATATAACATCGTAGGT
GTCTGGGTGAACAGTTTATTCCTGGCATCCACTAAATATAATGGAGCCCGCTTTTTAAGCTGGCATCCAG
AAAAAAAAAGAATCCCAGCACCAAAATATTGTTTTCTTCACCAACCATCAGTTCATAGGTCCATTCTCTT
AGCGCAACTACAGAGAACAGGGGCACAAACAGGCAAAAAACGGGCACAACCTCAATGGAGTGATGCAACC
TGCCTGGAGTAAATGATGACACAAGGCAATTGACCCACGCATGTATCTATCTCATTTTCTTACACCTTCT
ATTACCTTCTGCTCTCTCTGATTTGGAAAAAGCTGAAAAAAAAGGTTGAAACCAGTTCCCTGAAATTATT
CCCCTACTTGACTAATAAGTATATAAAGACGGTAGGTATTGATTGTAATTCTGTAAATCTATTTCTTAAA
CTTCTTAAATTCTACTTTTATAGTTAGTCTTTTTTTTAGTTTTAAAACACCAAGAACTTAGTTTCGAATA
AACACACATAAACAGAATTATCACAAGTTTGTACAAAAAAGCAGGCTCCGAATTCGCCCTTGGATCCATG
ACGGGGCTGTACGAGCTGGTGTGGCGGGTGCTGCACGCGCTGCTCTGTCTGCACCGCACGCTCACCTCCT
GGCTCCGCGTTCGGTTCGGCACCTGGAACTGGATCTGGCGGCGCTGCTGCCGCGCCGCCTCTGCCGCGGT
CCTAGCGCCGCTCGGCTTCACGCTCCGCAAGCCCCCGGCAGTCGGCAGGAACCGCCGTCACCACCGGCAC
CCGCGCGGGGGGTCGTGCCTGGCAGCCGCACACCACCGGATGCGCTGGCGCGCGGACGGTCGTTCCTTGG
AGAAGCTGCCTGTGCATATGGGCCTGGTGATCACCGAGGTGGAGCAGGAACCCAGCTTCTCGGACATCGC
GAGCCTCGTGGTGTGGTGTATGGCCGTGGGCATCTCCTACATTAGCGTCTACGACCACCAAGGTATTTTC
AAAAGAAATAATTCCAGATTGATGGATGAAATTTTAAAACAACAGCAAGAACTTCTGGGCCTAGATTGTT
CAAAATACTCACCAGAATTTGCAAATAGTAATGACAAAGATGATCAAGTTTTAAATTGCCATTTGGCAGT
GAAGGTGCTGTCTCCGGAAGATGGAAAAGCAGATATTGTAAGAGCTGCTCAGGACTTTTGCCAGTTAGTA
GCCCAGAAGCAAAAGAGACCCACAGATTTGGATGTAGATACGTTAGCCAGTTTACTTAGTTCAAATGGTT
GTCCTGATCCTGATTTAGTATTGAAGTTCGGTCCTGTGGACAGCACATTAGGCTTTCTTCCCTGGCACAT
CAGATTGACTGAGATTGTCTCTTTGCCTTCCCACCTAAACATCAGTTATGAGGACTTTTTCTCTGCCCTT
CGTCAATATGCAGCCTGTGAACAGCGTCTGGGAAAGTAGGCGGCCGCAAGGGCGAATTCGACCCAGCTTT
CTTGTACAAAGTGGTGATTCGACTTGGTTGAACACGTTGCCAAGGCTTAAGTGAATTTACTTTAAATCTT
GCATTTAAATAAATTTTCTTTTTATAGCTTTATGACTTAGTTTCAATTTATATACTATTTTAATGACATT
TTCGATTCGGATCCGTGCATTAATGAATCGGCCAACGCGCGGGGAGAGGCGGTTTGCGTATTGGGCGCTC
TTCCGCTTCCTCGCTCACTGACTCGCTGCGCTCGGTCGTTCGGCTGCGGCGAGCGGTATCAGCTCACTCA
AAGGCGGTAATACGGTTATCCACAGAATCAGGGGATAACGCAGGAAAGAACATGTGAGCAAAAGGCCAGC
AAAAGGCCAGGAACCGTAAAAAGGCCGCGTTGCTGGCGTTTTTCCATAGGCTCCGCCCCCCTGACGAGCA
TCACAAAAATCGACGCTCAAGTCAGAGGTGGCGAAACCCGACAGGACTATAAAGATACCAGGCGTTTCCC
CCTGGAAGCTCCCTCGTGCGCTCTCCTGTTCCGACCCTGCCGCTTACCGGATACCTGTCCGCCTTTCTCC
CTTCGGGAAGCGTGGCGCTTTCTCATAGCTCACGCTGTAGGTATCTCAGTTCGGTGTAGGTCGTTCGCTC
CAAGCTGGGCTGTGTGCACGAACCCCCCGTTCAGCCCGACCGCTGCGCCTTATCCGGTAACTATCGTCTT
GAGTCCAACCCGGTAAGACACGACTTATCGCCACTGGCAGCAGCCACTGGTAACAGGATTAGCAGAGCGA
GGTATGTAGGCGGTGCTACAGAGTTCTTGAAGTGGTGGCCTAACTACGGCTACACTAGAAGAACAGTATT
TGGTATCTGCGCTCTGCTGAAGCCAGTTACCTTCGGAAAAAGAGTTGGTAGCTCTTGATCCGGCAAACAA
ACCACCGCTGGTAGCGGTGGTTTTTTTGTTTGCAAGCAGCAGATTACGCGCAGAAAAAAAGGATCTCAAG
AAGATCCTTTGATCTTTTCTACGGGGTCTGACGCTCAGTGGAACGAAAACTCACGTTAAGGGATTTTGGT
CATGAGATTATCAAAAAGGATCTTCACCTAGATCCTTTTAAATTAAAAATGAAGTTTTAAATCAATCTAA
AGTATATATGAGTAAACTTGGTCTGACAGTTACCAATGCTTAATCAGTGAGGCACCTATCTCAGCGATCT
GTCTATTTCGTTCATCCATAGTTGCCTGACTCCCCGTCGTGTAGATAACTACGATACGGGAGGGCTTACC
ATCTGGCCCCAGTGCTGCAATGATACCGCGAGACCCACGCTCACCGGCTCCAGATTTATCAGCAATAAAC
CAGCCAGCCGGAAGGGCCGAGCGCAGAAGTGGTCCTGCAACTTTATCCGCCTCCATCCAGTCTATTAATT
GTTGCCGGGAAGCTAGAGTAAGTAGTTCGCCAGTTAATAGTTTGCGCAACGTTGTTGCCATTGCTACAGG
CATCGTGGTGTCACGCTCGTCGTTTGGTATGGCTTCATTCAGCTCCGGTTCCCAACGATCAAGGCGAGTT
ACATGATCCCCCATGTTGTGCAAAAAAGCGGTTAGCTCCTTCGGTCCTCCGATCGTTGTCAGAAGTAAGT
TGGCCGCAGTGTTATCACTCATGGTTATGGCAGCACTGCATAATTCTCTTACTGTCATGCCATCCGTAAG
ATGCTTTTCTGTGACTGGTGAGTACTCAACCAAGTCATTCTGAGAATAGTGTATGCGGCGACCGAGTTGC
TCTTGCCCGGCGTCAATACGGGATAATACCGCGCCACATAGCAGAACTTTAAAAGTGCTCATCATTGGAA
AACGTTCTTCGGGGCGAAAACTCTCAAGGATCTTACCGCTGTTGAGATCCAGTTCGATGTAACCCACTCG
TGCACCCAACTGATCTTCAGCATCTTTTACTTTCACCAGCGTTTCTGGGTGAGCAAAAACAGGAAGGCAA
AATGCCGCAAAAAAGGGAATAAGGGCGACACGGAAATGTTGAATACTCATACTCTTCCTTTTTCAATATT
ATTGAAGCATTTATCAGGGTTATTGTCTCATGAGCGGATACATATTTGAATGTATTTAGAAAAATAAACA
AATAGGGGTTCCGCGCACATTTCCCCGAAAAGTGCCACCTGACGTCTAAGAAACCATTATTATCATGACA
TTAACCTATAAAAATAGGCGTATCACGAGGCCCTTTCGTCTCGCGCGTTTCGGTGATGACGGTGAAAACC
TCTGACACATGCAGCTCCCGGAGACGGTCACAGCTTGTCTGTAAGCGGATGCCGGGAGCAGACAAGCCCG
TCAGGGCGCGTCAGCGGGTGTTGGCGGGTGTCGGGGCTGGCTTAACTATGCGGCATCAGAGCAGATTGTA
CTGAGAGTGCACCATACTAGAAAGTATAGGAACTTCAGAGCGCTTTTGAAAACCAAAAGCGCTCTGAAGA
CGCACTTTCAAAAAACCAAAAACGCACCGGACTGTAACGAGCTACTAAAATATTGCGAATACCGCTTCCA
CAAACATTGCTCAAAAGTATCTCTTTGCTATATATCTCTGTGCTATATCCCTATATAACCTACCCATCCA
CCTTTCGCTCCTTGAACTTGCATCTAAACTCGACCTCTACATTTTTTATGTTTATCTCTAGTATTACTCT
TTAGACAAAAAAATTGTAGTAAGAACTATTCATAGAGTGAATCGAAAACAATACGAAAATGTAAACATTT
CCTATACGTAGTATATAGAGACAAAATAGAAGAAACCGTTCATAATTTTCTGACCAATGAAGAATCATCA
ACGCTATCACTTTCTGTTCACAAAGTATGCGCAATCCACATCGGTATAGAATATAATCGGGGATGCCTTT
ATCTTGAAAAAATGCACCCGCAGCTTCGCTAGTAATCAGTAAACGCGGGAAGTGGAGTCAGGCTTTTTTT
ATGGAAGAGAAAATAGACACCAAAGTAGCCTTCTTCTAACCTTAACGGACCTACAGTGCAAAAAGTTATC
AAGAGACTGCATTATAGAGCGCACAAAGGAGAAAAAAAGTAATCTAAGATGCTTTGTTAGAAAAATAGCG
CTCTCGGGATGCATTTTTGTAGAACAAAAAAGAAGTATAGATTCTTTGTTGGTAAAATAGCGCTCTCGCG
TTGCATTTCTGTTCTGTAAAAATGCAGCTCAGATTCTTTGTTTGAAAAATTAGCGCTCTCGCGTTGCATT
TTTGTTTTACAAAAATGAAGCACAGATTCTTCGTTGGTAAAATAGCGCTTTCGCGTTGCATTTCTGTTCT
GTAAAAATGCAGCTCAGATTCTTTGTTTGAAAAATTAGCGCTCTCGCGTTGCATTTTTGTTCTACAAAAT
GAAGCACAGATGCTTCGTTAACTGTGGGAATACTCAGGTATCGTAAGATGCAAGAGTTCGAATCTCTTAG
CAACCATTATTTTTTTCCTCAACATAACGAGAACACACAGGGGCGCTATCGCACAGAATCAAATTCGATG
ACTGGAAATTTTTTGTTAATTTCAGAGGTCGCCTGACGCATATACCTTTTTCAACTGAAAAATTGGGAGA
AAAAGGAAAGGTGAGAGCGCCGGAACCGGCTTTTCATATAGAATAGAGAAGCGTTCATGACTAAATGCTT
GCATCACAATACTTGAAGTTGACAATATTATTTAAGGACCTATTGTTTTTTCCAATAGGTGGTTAGCAAT
CGTCTTACTTTCTAACTTTTCTTACCTTTTACATTTCAGCAATATATATATATATTTCAAGGATATACCA
TTCTAATGTCTGCCCCTAAGAAGATCGTCGTTTTGCCAGGTGACCATAATATACTAGTAACGTAAATACT
AGTTAGTAGATGATAGTTGATTTTTATTCCAACACTAAGAAATAATTTCGCCATTTCTTGAATGTATTTA
AAGATATTTAATGCTATAATAGACATTTAAATCCAATTCTTCCAACATACAATGGGAGTTTGGCCGAGTG
GTTTAAGGCGTCAGATTTAGGTGGATTTAACCTCTAAAATCTCTGATATCTTCGGATGCAAGGGTTCGAA
TCCCTTAGCTCTCATTATTTTTTGCTTTTTCTCTTGAGGTCACATGATCGCAAAATGGCAAATGGCACGT
GAAGCTGTCGATATTGGGGAACTGTGGTGGTTGGCAAATGACTAATTAAGTTAGTCAAGGCGCCATCCTC
ATGAAAACTGTGTAACATAATAACCGAAGTGTCGAAAAGGTGGCACCTTGTCCAATTGAACACGCTCGAT
GAAAAAATAAGATATATATAAGGTTAAGTAAAGCGTCTGTTAGAAAGGAAGTTTTTCCTTTTTCTTGCTC
TCTTGTCTTTTCATCTACTATTTCCTTCGTGTAATACAGGGTCGTCAGATACATAGATACAATTCTATTA
CCCCCATCCATACAATGCCATCTCATTTCGATACTGTTCAACTACACGCCGGCCAAGAGAACCCTGGTGA
CAATGCTCACAGATCCAGAGCTGTACCAATTTACGCCACCACTTCTTATGTTTTCGAAAACTCTAAGCAT
GGTTCGCAATTGTTTGGTCTAGAAGTTCCAGGTTACGTCTATTCCCGTTTCCAAAACCCAACCAGTAATG
TTTTGGAAGAAAGAATTGCTGCTTTAGAAGGTGGTGCTGCTGCTTTGGCTGTTTCCTCCGGTCAAGCCGC
TCAAACCCTTGCCATCCAAGGTTTGGCACACACTGGTGACAACATCGTTTCCACTTCTTACTTATACGGT
GGTACTTATAACCAGTTCAAAATCTCGTTCAAAAGATTTGGTATCGAGGCTAGATTTGTTGAAGGTGACA
ATCCAGAAGAATTCGAAAAGGTCTTTGATGAAAGAACCAAGGCTGTTTATTTGGAAACCATTGGTAATCC
AAAGTACAATGTTCCGGATTTTGAAAAAATTGTTGCAATTGCTCACAAACACGGTATTCCAGTTGTCGTT
GACAACACATTTGGTGCCGGTGGTTACTTCTGTCAGCCAATTAAATACGGTGCTGATATTGTAACACATT
CTGCTACCAAATGGATTGGTGGTCATGGTACTACTATCGGTGGTATTATTGTTGACTCTGGTAAGTTCCC
ATGGAAGGACTACCCAGAAAAGTTCCCTCAATTCTCTCAACCTGCCGAAGGATATCACAGTACTATCTAC
AATGAAGCCTACGGTAACTTGGCATACATCGTTCATGTTAGAACTGAACTATTAAGAGATTTGGGTCCAT
TGATGAACCCATTTGCCTCTTTCTTGCTACTACAAGGTGTTGAAACATTATCTTTGAGAGCTGAAAGACA
CGGTGAAAATGCATTGAAGTTAGCCAAATGGTTAGAACAATCCCCATACGTATCTTGGGTTTCATACCCT
GGTTTAGCATCTCATTCTCATCATGAAAATGCTAGGAAGTATCTATCTAACGGTTTCGGTGGTGTCTTAT
CTTTCGGTGTAAAAGACTTACCAAATGCCGACAAGGAAACTGACCCATTCAAACTTTCTGGTGCTCAAGT
TGTTGACAATTTAAAGCTTGCCTCTAACTTGGCCAATGTTGGTGATGCCAAGACCTTAGTCATTGCTCCA
TACTTCACTACCCACAAACAATTAAATGACAAAGAAAAGTTGGCATCTGGTGTTACCAAGGACTTAATTC
GTGTCTCTGTTGGTATCGAATTTATTGATGACATTATTGCAGACTTCCAGCAATCTTTTGAAACTGTTTT
CGCTGGCCAAAAACCATGAGTGTGCGTAATGAGTTGTAAAATTATGTATAAACCTACTTTCTCTCACAAG
TACTATACTTTTATAAAACGAACTTTATTGAAATGAATATCCTTTTTTTCCCTTGTTACATGTCGTGACT
CGTACTTTGAACCTAAATTGTTCTAACATCAAAGAACAGTGTTAATTCGCAGTCGAGAAGAAAAATATGG
TGAACAAGACTCATCTACTTCATGAGACTACTTTACGCCTCCTATAAAGCTGTCACACTGTACATAAACT
TTATAAATGAAATTCATAATAGAAACGACACGAAATTACAAAATGGAATATGTTCATAGGGTAGACGAAA
CTATATACGCAATCTACATACATTTATCAAGAAGGAGAAAAAGGAGGATGTAAAGGAATACAGGTAAGCA
AATTGATACTAATGGCTCAACGTGATAAGGAAAAAGAATTGCACTTTAACATTAATATTGACAAGGAGGA
GGGCACCACACAAAAAGTTAGGTGTAACAGAAAATCATGAAACTATGATTCCTAATTTATATATTGGAGG
ATTTTCTCTAAAAAAAAAAAAATACAACAAATAAAAAACACTCAATGACCTGACCATTTGATGGAGTTTA
AGTCAATACCTTCTTGAACCATTTCCCATAATGGTGAAAGTTCCCTCAAGAATTTTACTCTGTCAGAAAC
GGCCTTAACGACGTACCGGATCTATGCGGTGTGAAATACCGCACAGATGCGTAAGGAGAAAATACCGCAT
CAGGCGCCATTCGCCATTCAGGCTGCGCAACTGTTGGGAAGGGCGATCGGTGCGGGCCTCTTCGCTATTA
CGCCAGC
